>Addgene plasmid #34706 | pcDNA3.1(+) Drp1 | depositor full sequence | sequence record 41735 | pcDNA3.1(+) Drp1 sequence 7478 bps
GACGGATCGGGAGATCTCCCGATCCCCTATGGTGCACTCTCAGTACAATCTGCTCTGATGCCGCATAGTT
AAGCCAGTATCTGCTCCCTGCTTGTGTGTTGGAGGTCGCTGAGTAGTGCGCGAGCAAAATTTAAGCTACA
ACAAGGCAAGGCTTGACCGACAATTGCATGAAGAATCTGCTTAGGGTTAGGCGTTTTGCGCTGCTTCGCG
ATGTACGGGCCAGATATACGCGTTGACATTGATTATTGACTAGTTATTAATAGTAATCAATTACGGGGTC
ATTAGTTCATAGCCCATATATGGAGTTCCGCGTTACATAACTTACGGTAAATGGCCCGCCTGGCTGACCG
CCCAACGACCCCCGCCCATTGACGTCAATAATGACGTATGTTCCCATAGTAACGCCAATAGGGACTTTCC
ATTGACGTCAATGGGTGGAGTATTTACGGTAAACTGCCCACTTGGCAGTACATCAAGTGTATCATATGCC
AAGTACGCCCCCTATTGACGTCAATGACGGTAAATGGCCCGCCTGGCATTATGCCCAGTACATGACCTTA
TGGGACTTTCCTACTTGGCAGTACATCTACGTATTAGTCATCGCTATTACCATGGTGATGCGGTTTTGGC
AGTACATCAATGGGCGTGGATAGCGGTTTGACTCACGGGGATTTCCAAGTCTCCACCCCATTGACGTCAA
TGGGAGTTTGTTTTGGCACCAAAATCAACGGGACTTTCCAAAATGTCGTAACAACTCCGCCCCATTGACG
CAAATGGGCGGTAGGCGTGTACGGTGGGAGGTCTATATAAGCAGAGCTCTCTGGCTAACTAGAGAACCCA
CTGCTTACTGGCTTATCGAAATTAATACGACTCACTATAGGGAGACCCAAGCTGGCTAGCGTTTAAACTT
AAGCTTGGTACCGAGCTCGGATCCATGGAGGCGCTGATCCCGGTCATCAATAAGCTGCAGGACGTCTTCA
ACACAGTGGGTGCGGACATCATCCAGCTGCCTCAGATCGTCGTAGTGGGAACGCAGAGCAGTGGGAAGAG
CTCAGTGCTGGAAAGCCTAGTGGGCAGGGACCTTCTTCCCAGAGGAACTGGTGTGGTCACCCGGAGACCT
CTCATTCTGCAGCTAGTCCACGTTTCACCAGAAGATAAAAGAAAAACAACAGGAGAAGAAAATGGAGTTG
AAGCAGAAGAATGGGGTAAATTTCTTCACACCAAAAACAAGCTTTACACAGATTTTGATGAAATTCGACA
AGAAATTGAAAATGAAACTGAAAGAATTTCAGGAAATAATAAGGGGGTAAGCCCTGAGCCAATCCATCTC
AAGGTTTTCTCGCCCAACGTTGTCAACCTGACACTTGTGGATTTACCGGGAATGACCAAAGTACCTGTAG
GCGATCAGCCCAAGGACATCGAGCTTCAGATCAGAGAACTTATTCTTCGGTTCATCAGTAATCCCAATTC
CATTATCCTCGCCGTCACTGCTGCAAATACAGATATGGCAACATCAGAAGCACTCAAGATTTCCAGAGAG
GTAGATCCAGATGGGCGCAGAACTCTAGCTGTAATCACTAAACTTGATCTCATGGATGCGGGTACTGATG
CCATGGATGTATTGATGGGAAGGGTTATTCCAGTCAAGCTTGGAATAATTGGAGTAGTTAACAGAAGCCA
ACTGGATATTAACAATAAGAAGAGTGTAACTGATTCAATCCGTGATGAGTATGCTTTTCTTCAAAAGAAG
TACCCATCTCTGGCCAACAGAAATGGAACAAAGTATCTTGCTAGGACCCTGAATAGGTTACTTATGCATC
ATATCAGAGATTGTTTACCAGAGCTGAAAACAAGAATAAATGTCTTAGCTGCTCAGTATCAGTCTCTTCT
AAATAGCTATGGTGAACCGGTGGATGATAAAAGTGCTACTTTACTCCAGCTTATTACCAAATTTGCCACA
GAGTATTGTAACACGATTGAAGGAACCGCAAAGTACATTGAAACTTCTGAGCTATGCGGTGGTGCTAGGA
TTTGTTATATTTTCCATGAGACTTTCGGGCGAACCTTAGAATCTGTGGACCCACTAGGTGGCCTTAACAC
TATTGACATCCTGACTGCCATCAGAAATGCCACTGGCCCCCGTCCTGCTTTATTTGTGCCTGAAGTTTCA
TTTGAGTTACTGGTCAAACGTCAGATTAAGCGTCTAGAAGAGCCCAGCCTACGGTGTGTGGAGCTGGTCC
ATGAGGAGATGCAGAGGATCATTCAGCATTGTAGCAATTACAGCACACAGGAATTGTTACGGTTCCCTAA
ACTTCACGATGCCATAGTTGAAGTAGTGACCTGTCTTCTTCGTAAAAGGTTGCCCGTGACAAATGAAATG
GTGCATAACTTAGTGGCAATTGAGCTAGCGTATATCAACACAAAACACCCCGACTTTGCTGATGCCTGTG
GGCTAATGAACAATAATATAGAGGAACAAAGAAGAAACAGGCTAGCAAGAGAGCTGCCTTCAGCTGGATC
ACGGGACAAGGTCCCATCTGCAGGTGGTGGGATTGGAGACGGTGGTCAGGAACCAACAACAGGCAACTGG
AGAGGAATGCTGAAAACTTCAAAAGCTGAAGAATTACTTGCTGAAGAAAAATCAAAACCAATTCCAATTA
TGCCAGCAAGTCCACAGAAAGGCCATGCTGTCAATTTGCTAGATGTGCCAGTTCCAGTTGCAAGAAAACT
GTCTGCCCGAGAACAGCGAGATTGTGAGGTTATTGAAAGACTTATCAAATCATATTTTCTAATTGTCAGA
AAGAATATTCAAGACAGTGTCCCAAAGGCAGTAATGCATTTTTTGGTTAATCATGTGAAAGATACTCTTC
AGAGTGAACTGGTAGGGCAGCTGTATAAGTCATCCTTATTAGATGACCTTCTGACTGAATCCGAGGACAT
GGCCCAACGAAGAAAAGAAGCAGCGGATATGCTGAAGGCATTACAAGGAGCCAGTCAAATTATTGCTGAA
ATCCGAGAGACTCATCTTTGGTGACTCGAGTCTAGAGGGCCCGTTTAAACCCGCTGATCAGCCTCGACTG
TGCCTTCTAGTTGCCAGCCATCTGTTGTTTGCCCCTCCCCCGTGCCTTCCTTGACCCTGGAAGGTGCCAC
TCCCACTGTCCTTTCCTAATAAAATGAGGAAATTGCATCGCATTGTCTGAGTAGGTGTCATTCTATTCTG
GGGGGTGGGGTGGGGCAGGACAGCAAGGGGGAGGATTGGGAAGACAATAGCAGGCATGCTGGGGATGCGG
TGGGCTCTATGGCTTCTGAGGCGGAAAGAACCAGCTGGGGCTCTAGGGGGTATCCCC
[124 nt withheld, positions 3348-3471]
C
[91 nt withheld, positions 3473-3563]
A
[49 nt withheld, positions 3565-3613]
CCTTTGACGTTGGAGTCCACGTTCTTT
[37 nt withheld, positions 3641-3677]
ACCCTATCTCGGTCTATTCTTTTGATTTATAAGGGATTTTGCCGATTTCGGCCTATTGGTTAAAAAATGA
GCTGATTTAACAAAAATTTAACGCGAATTAATTCTGTGGAATGTGTGTCAGTTAGGGTGTGGAAAGTCCC
CAGGCTCCCCAGCAGGCAGAAGTATGCAAAGCATGCATCTCAATTAGTCAGCAACCAGGTGTGGAAAGTC
CCCAGGCTCCCCAGCAGGCAGAAGTATGCAAAGCATGCATCTCAATTAGTCAGCAACCATAGTCCCGCCC
CTAACTCCGCCCATCCCGCCCCTAACTCCGCCCAGTTCCGCCCATTCTCCGCCCCATGGCTGACTAATTT
TTTTTATTTATGCAGAGGCCGAGGCCGCCTCTGCCTCTGAGCTATTCCAGAAGTAGTGAGGAGGCTTTTT
TGGAGGCCTAGGCTTTTGCAAAAAGCTCCCGGGAGCTTGTATATCCATTTTCGGATCTGATCAAGAGACA
GGATGAGGATCGTTTCGCATGATTGAACAAGATGGATTGCACGCAGGTTCTCCGGCCGCTTGGGTGGAGA
GGCTATTCGGCTATGACTGGGCACAACAGACAATCGGCTGCTCTGATGCCGCCGTGTTCCGGCTGTCAGC
GCAGGGGCGCCCGGTTCTTTTTGTCAAGACCGACCTGTCCGGTGCCCTGAATGAACTGCAGGACGAGGCA
GCGCGGCTATCGTGGCTGGCCACGACGGGCGTTCCTTGCGCAGCTGTGCTCGACGTTGTCACTGAAGCGG
GAAGGGACTGGCTGCTATTGGGCGAAGTGCCGGGGCAGGATCTCCTGTCATCTCACCTTGCTCCTGCCGA
GAAAGTATCCATCATGGCTGATGCAATGCGGCGGCTGCATACGCTTGATCCGGCTACCTGCCCATTCGAC
CACCAAGCGAAACATCGCATCGAGCGAGCACGTACTCGGATGGAAGCCGGTCTTGTCGATCAGGATGATC
TGGACGAAGAGCATCAGGGGCTCGCGCCAGCCGAACTGTTCGCCAGGCTCAAGGCGCGCATGCCCGACGG
CGAGGATCTCGTCGTGACCCATGGCGATGCCTGCTTGCCGAATATCATGGTGGAAAATGGCCGCTTTTCT
GGATTCATCGACTGTGGCCGGCTGGGTGTGGCGGACCGCTATCAGGACATAGCGTTGGCTACCCGTGATA
TTGCTGAAGAGCTTGGCGGCGAATGGGCTGACCGCTTCCTCGTGCTTTACGGTATCGCCGCTCCCGATTC
GCAGCGCATCGCCTTCTATCGCCTTCTTGACGAGTTCTTCTGAGCGGGACTCTGGGGTTCGAAATGACCG
ACCAAGCGACGCCCAACCTGCCATCACGAGATTTCGATTCCACCGCCGCCTTCTATGAAAGGTTGGGCTT
CGGAATCGTTTTCCGGGACGCCGGCTGGATGATCCTCCAGCGCGGGGATCTCATGCTGGAGTTCTTCGCC
CACCCCAACTTGTTTATTGCAGCTTATAATGGTTACAAATAAAGCAATAGCATCACAAATTTCACAAATA
AAGCATTTTTTTCACTGCATTCTAGTTGTGGTTTGTCCAAACTCATCAATGTATCTTATCATGTCTGTAT
ACCGTCGACCTCTAGCTAGAGCTTGGCGTAATCATGGTCATAGCTGTTTCCTGTGTGAAATTGTTATCCG
CTCACAATTCCACACAACATACGAGCCGGAAGCATAAAGTGTAAAGCCTGGGGTGCCTAATGAGTGAGCT
AACTCACATTAATTGCGTTGCGCTCACTGCCCGCTTTCCAGTCGGGAAACCTGTCGTGCCAGCTGCATTA
ATGAATCGGCCAACGCGCGGGGAGAGGCGGTTTGCGTATTGGGCGCTCTTCCGCTTCCTCGCTCACTGAC
TCGCTGCGCTCGGTCGTTCGGCTGCGGCGAGCGGTATCAGCTCACTCAAAGGCGGTAATACGGTTATCCA
CAGAATCAGGGGATAACGCAGGAAAGAACATGTGAGCAAAAGGCCAGCAAAAGGCCAGGAACCGTAAAAA
GGCCGCGTTGCTGGCGTTTTTCCATAGGCTCCGCCCCCCTGACGAGCATCACAAAAATCGACGCTCAAGT
CAGAGGTGGCGAAACCCGACAGGACTATAAAGATACCAGGCGTTTCCCCCTGGAAGCTCCCTCGTGCGCT
CTCCTGTTCCGACCCTGCCGCTTACCGGATACCTGTCCGCCTTTCTCCCTTCGGGAAGCGTGGCGCTTTC
TCATAGCTCACGCTGTAGGTATCTCAGTTCGGTGTAGGTCGTTCGCTCCAAGCTGGGCTGTGTGCACGAA
CCCCCCGTTCAGCCCGACCGCTGCGCCTTATCCGGTAACTATCGTCTTGAGTCCAACCCGGTAAGACACG
ACTTATCGCCACTGGCAGCAGCCACTGGTAACAGGATTAGCAGAGCGAGGTATGTAGGCGGTGCTACAGA
GTTCTTGAAGTGGTGGCCTAACTACGGCTACACTAGAAGAACAGTATTTGGTATCTGCGCTCTGCTGAAG
CCAGTTACCTTCGGAAAAAGAGTTGGTAGCTCTTGATCCGGCAAACAAACCACCGCTGGTAGCGGTTTTT
TTGTTTGCAAGCAGCAGATTACGCGCAGAAAAAAAGGATCTCAAGAAGATCCTTTGATCTTTTCTACGGG
GTCTGACGCTCAGTGGAACGAAAACTCACGTTAAGGGATTTTGGTCATGAGATTATCAAAAAGGATCTTC
ACCTAGATCCTTTTAAATTAAAAATGAAGTTTTAAATCAATCTAAAGTATATATGAGTAAACTTGGTCTG
ACAGTTACCAATGCTTAATCAGTGAGGCACCTATCTCAGCGATCTGTCTATTTCGTTCATCCATAGTTGC
CTGACTCCCCGTCGTGTAGATAACTACGATACGGGAGGGCTTACCATCTGGCCCCAGTGCTGCAATGATA
CCGCGAGACCCACGCTCACCGGCTCCAGATTTATCAGCAATAAACCAGCCAGCCGGAAGGGCCGAGCGCA
GAAGTGGTCCTGCAACTTTATCCGCCTCCATCCAGTCTATTAATTGTTGCCGGGAAGCTAGAGTAAGTAG
TTCGCCAGTTAATAGTTTGCGCAACGTTGTTGCCATTGCTACAGGCATCGTGGTGTCACGCTCGTCGTTT
GGTATGGCTTCATTCAGCTCCGGTTCCCAACGATCAAGGCGAGTTACATGATCCCCCATGTTGTGCAAAA
AAGCGGTTAGCTCCTTCGGTCCTCCGATCGTTGTCAGAAGTAAGTTGGCCGCAGTGTTATCACTCATGGT
TATGGCAGCACTGCATAATTCTCTTACTGTCATGCCATCCGTAAGATGCTTTTCTGTGACTGGTGAGTAC
TCAACCAAGTCATTCTGAGAATAGTGTATGCGGCGACCGAGTTGCTCTTGCCCGGCGTCAATACGGGATA
ATACCGCGCCACATAGCAGAACTTTAAAAGTGCTCATCATTGGAAAACGTTCTTCGGGGCGAAAACTCTC
AAGGATCTTACCGCTGTTGAGATCCAGTTCGATGTAACCCACTCGTGCACCCAACTGATCTTCAGCATCT
TTTACTTTCACCAGCGTTTCTGGGTGAGCAAAAACAGGAAGGCAAAATGCCGCAAAAAAGGGAATAAGGG
CGACACGGAAATGTTGAATACTCATACTCTTCCTTTTTCAATATTATTGAAGCATTTATCAGGGTTATTG
TCTCATGAGCGGATACATATTTGAATGTATTTAGAAAAATAAACAAATAGGGGTTCCGCGCACATTTCCC
CGAAAAGTGCCACCTGACGTC
Features (pLannotate 1.2.2; 20 found; start..end, strand, type, name):
     28..80      -  misc_feature   bom (fragment): basis of mobility region from pBR322
    235..614     +  enhancer       CMV enhancer: human cytomegalovirus immediate early enhancer
    615..818     +  promoter       CMV promoter: human cytomegalovirus (CMV) immediate early promoter
    814..847     +  LTR            5' LTR (truncated) (fragment): truncated 5' long terminal repeat (LTR) from HIV-1
    863..881     +  promoter       T7 promoter: promoter for bacteriophage T7 RNA polymerase
    935..3031    +  CDS            DNM1L (fragment): DNM1L_HUMAN - Also known as DLP1, DRP1. Experimental evidence at protein level: Swiss-Prot protein existence level 1. [Isoform 4]: Inhibits peroxisomal division when overexpressed. From Homo sapiens (Human).
   3078..3302    +  polyA_signal   bGH poly(A) signal: bovine growth hormone polyadenylation signal
   3306..3327    +  promoter       SV40 promoter (fragment): SV40 enhancer and early promoter
   3348..3776    +  rep_origin     f1 ori (sequence partly withheld): f1 bacteriophage origin of replication; arrow indicates direction of (+) strand synthesis
   3790..4119    +  promoter       SV40 promoter: SV40 enhancer and early promoter
   4186..4977    +  CDS            neo: KKA2_KLEPN - Also known as kan, nptII. Experimental evidence at protein level: Swiss-Prot protein existence level 1. Resistance to kanamycin, neomycin, paromomycin, ribostamycin, butirosin and gentamicin B. From Klebsiella pneumoniae.
   5001..5159    +  CDS            ble (fragment): BLE_KLEPN - Experimental evidence at protein level: Swiss-Prot protein existence level 1. Binding protein with a strong affinity to the bleomycin family of antibiotics. Binds to CL990; an antimitotic-antibiotic compound. From Klebsiella pneumoniae.
   5154..5275    +  polyA_signal   SV40 poly(A) signal: SV40 polyadenylation signal
   5348..5364    -  protein_bind   lac operator: The lac repressor binds to the lac operator to inhibit transcription in E. coli. This inhibition can be relieved by adding lactose or isopropyl-β-D-thiogalactopyranoside (IPTG). lac repressor encoded by lacI
   5372..5402    -  promoter       lac promoter: promoter for the E. coli lac operon
   5417..5438    -  protein_bind   CAP binding site: CAP binding activates transcription in the presence of cAMP. E. coli catabolite activator protein
   5451..5543    -  CDS            lacI (fragment): lac repressor; lacI; The lac repressor binds to the lac operator to inhibit transcription in E. coli. This inhibition can be relieved by adding lactose or isopropyl-β-D-thiogalactopyranoside (IPTG).
   5726..6311    -  rep_origin     ori: high-copy-number ColE1/pMB1/pBR322/pUC origin of replication
   6482..7342    -  CDS            AmpR: β-lactamase; bla; confers resistance to ampicillin, carbenicillin, and related antibiotics
   7343..7447    -  promoter       AmpR promoter: bla
