>Addgene plasmid #34706 | pcDNA3.1(+) Drp1 | addgene full sequence | sequence record 227765 | Addgene NGS Result
GACGGATCGGGAGATCTCCCGATCCCCTATGGTGCACTCTCAGTACAATCTGCTCTGATGCCGCATAGTT
AAGCCAGTATCTGCTCCCTGCTTGTGTGTTGGAGGTCGCTGAGTAGTGCGCGAGCAAAATTTAAGCTACA
ACAAGGCAAGGCTTGACCGACAATTGCATGAAGAATCTGCTTAGGGTTAGGCGTTTTGCGCTGCTTCGCG
ATGTACGGGCCAGATATACGCGTTGACATTGATTATTGACTAGTTATTAATAGTAATCAATTACGGGGTC
ATTAGTTCATAGCCCATATATGGAGTTCCGCGTTACATAACTTACGGTAAATGGCCCGCCTGGCTGACCG
CCCAACGACCCCCGCCCATTGACGTCAATAATGACGTATGTTCCCATAGTAACGCCAATAGGGACTTTCC
ATTGACGTCAATGGGTGGAGTATTTACGGTAAACTGCCCACTTGGCAGTACATCAAGTGTATCATATGCC
AAGTACGCCCCCTATTGACGTCAATGACGGTAAATGGCCCGCCTGGCATTATGCCCAGTACATGACCTTA
TGGGACTTTCCTACTTGGCAGTACATCTACGTATTAGTCATCGCTATTACCATGGTGATGCGGTTTTGGC
AGTACATCAATGGGCGTGGATAGCGGTTTGACTCACGGGGATTTCCAAGTCTCCACCCCATTGACGTCAA
TGGGAGTTTGTTTTGGCACCAAAATCAACGGGACTTTCCAAAATGTCGTAACAACTCCGCCCCATTGACG
CAAATGGGCGGTAGGCGTGTACGGTGGGAGGTCTATATAAGCAGAGCTCTCTGGCTAACTAGAGAACCCA
CTGCTTACTGGCTTATCGAAATTAATACGACTCACTATAGGGAGACCCAAGCTGGCTAGCGTTTAAACTT
AAGCTTGGTACCGAGCTCGGATCCATGGAGGCGCTGATCCCGGTCATCAATAAGCTGCAGGACGTCTTCA
ACACAGTGGGTGCGGACATCATCCAGCTGCCTCAGATCGTCGTAGTGGGAACGCAGAGCAGTGGGAAGAG
CTCAGTGCTGGAAAGCCTAGTGGGCAGGGACCTTCTTCCCAGAGGAACTGGTGTGGTCACCCGGAGACCT
CTCATTCTGCAGCTAGTCCACGTTTCACCAGAAGATAAAAGAAAAACAACAGGAGAAGAAAATGGAGTTG
AAGCAGAAGAATGGGGTAAATTTCTTCACACCAAAAACAAGCTTTACACAGATTTTGATGAAATTCGACA
AGAAATTGAAAATGAAACTGAAAGAATTTCAGGAAATAATAAGGGGGTAAGCCCTGAGCCAATCCATCTC
AAGGTTTTCTCGCCCAACGTTGTCAACCTGACACTTGTGGATTTACCGGGAATGACCAAAGTACCTGTAG
GCGATCAGCCCAAGGACATCGAGCTTCAGATCAGAGAACTTATTCTTCGGTTCATCAGTAATCCCAATTC
CATTATCCTCGCCGTCACTGCTGCAAATACAGATATGGCAACATCAGAAGCACTCAAGATTTCCAGAGAG
GTAGATCCAGATGGGCGCAGAACTCTAGCTGTAATCACTAAACTTGATCTCATGGATGCGGGTACTGATG
CCATGGATGTATTGATGGGAAGGGTTATTCCAGTCAAGCTTGGAATAATTGGAGTAGTTAACAGAAGCCA
ACTGGATATTAACAATAAGAAGAGTGTAACTGATTCAATCCGTGATGAGTATGCTTTTCTTCAAAAGAAG
TACCCATCTCTGGCCAACAGAAATGGAACAAAGTATCTTGCTAGGACCCTGAATAGGTTACTTATGCATC
ATATCAGAGATTGTTTACCAGAGCTGAAAACAAGAATAAATGTCTTAGCTGCTCAGTATCAGTCTCTTCT
AAATAGCTATGGTGAACCGGTGGATGATAAAAGTGCTACTTTACTCCAGCTTATTACCAAATTTGCCACA
GAGTATTGTAACACGATTGAAGGAACCGCAAAGTACATTGAAACTTCTGAGCTATGCGGTGGTGCTAGGA
TTTGTTATATTTTCCATGAGACTTTCGGGCGAACCTTAGAATCTGTGGACCCACTAGGTGGCCTTAACAC
TATTGACATCCTGACTGCCATCAGAAATGCTACTGGCCCCCGTCCTGCTTTATTTGTGCCTGAAGTTTCA
TTTGAGTTACTGGTCAAACGTCAGATTAAGCGTCTAGAAGAGCCCAGCCTACGGTGTGTGGAGCTGGTCC
ATGAGGAGATGCAGAGGATCATTCAGCATTGTAGCAATTACAGCACACAGGAATTGTTACGGTTCCCTAA
ACTTCACGATGCCATAGTTGAAGTAGTGACCTGTCTTCTTCGTAAAAGGTTGCCCGTGACAAATGAAATG
GTGCATAACTTAGTGGCAATTGAGCTAGCGTATATCAACACAAAACACCCCGACTTTGCTGATGCCTGTG
GGCTAATGAACAATAATATAGAGGAACAAAGAAGAAACAGGCTAGCAAGAGAGCTGCCTTCAGCTGGATC
ACGGGACAAGGTCCCATCTGCAGGTGGTGGGATTGGAGACGGTGGTCAGGAACCAACAACAGGCAACTGG
AGAGGAATGCTGAAAACTTCAAAAGCTGAAGAATTACTTGCTGAAGAAAAATCAAAACCAATTCCAATTA
TGCCAGCAAGTCCACAGAAAGGCCATGCTGTCAATTTGCTAGATGTGCCAGTTCCAGTTGCAAGAAAACT
GTCTGCCCGAGAACAGCGAGATTGTGAGGTTATTGAAAGACTTATCAAATCATATTTTCTAATTGTCAGA
AAGAATATTCAAGACAGTGTCCCAAAGGCAGTAATGCATTTTTTGGTTAATCATGTGAAAGATACTCTTC
AGAGTGAACTGGTAGGGCAGCTGTATAAGTCATCCTTATTAGATGACCTTCTGACTGAATCCGAGGACAT
GGCCCAACGAAGAAAAGAAGCAGCGGATATGCTGAAGGCATTACAAGGAGCCAGTCAAATTATTGCTGAA
ATCCGAGAGACTCATCTTTGGTGACTCGAGTCTAGAGGGCCCGTTTAAACCCGCTGATCAGCCTCGACTG
TGCCTTCTAGTTGCCAGCCATCTGTTGTTTGCCCCTCCCCCGTGCCTTCCTTGACCCTGGAAGGTGCCAC
TCCCACTGTCCTTTCCTAATAAAATGAGGAAATTGCATCGCATTGTCTGAGTAGGTGTCATTCTATTCTG
GGGGGTGGGGTGGGGCAGGACAGCAAGGGGGAGGATTGGGAAGACAATAGCAGGCATGCTGGGGATGCGG
TGGGCTCTATGGCTTCTGAGGCGGAAAGAACCAGCTGGGGCTCTAGGGGGTATCCCC
[124 nt withheld, positions 3348-3471]
C
[91 nt withheld, positions 3473-3563]
A
[49 nt withheld, positions 3565-3613]
CCTTTGACGTTGGAGTCCACGTTCTTT
[37 nt withheld, positions 3641-3677]
ACCCTATCTCGGTCTATTCTTTTGATTTATAAGGGATTTTGCCGATTTCGGCCTATTGGTTAAAAAATGA
GCTGATTTAACAAAAATTTAACGCGAATTAATTCTGTGGAATGTGTGTCAGTTAGGGTGTGGAAAGTCCC
CAGGCTCCCCAGCAGGCAGAAGTATGCAAAGCATGCATCTCAATTAGTCAGCAACCAGGTGTGGAAAGTC
CCCAGGCTCCCCAGCAGGCAGAAGTATGCAAAGCATGCATCTCAATTAGTCAGCAACCATAGTCCCGCCC
CTAACTCCGCCCATCCCGCCCCTAACTCCGCCCAGTTCCGCCCATTCTCCGCCCCATGGCTGACTAATTT
TTTTTATTTATGCAGAGGCCGAGGCCGCCTCTGCCTCTGAGCTATTCCAGAAGTAGTGAGGAGGCTTTTT
TGGAGGCCTAGGCTTTTGCAAAAAGCTCCCGGGAGCTTGTATATCCATTTTCGGATCTGATCAAGAGACA
GGATGAGGATCGTTTCGCATGATTGAACAAGATGGATTGCACGCAGGTTCTCCGGCCGCTTGGGTGGAGA
GGCTATTCGGCTATGACTGGGCACAACAGACAATCGGCTGCTCTGATGCCGCCGTGTTCCGGCTGTCAGC
GCAGGGGCGCCCGGTTCTTTTTGTCAAGACCGACCTGTCCGGTGCCCTGAATGAACTGCAGGACGAGGCA
GCGCGGCTATCGTGGCTGGCCACGACGGGCGTTCCTTGCGCAGCTGTGCTCGACGTTGTCACTGAAGCGG
GAAGGGACTGGCTGCTATTGGGCGAAGTGCCGGGGCAGGATCTCCTGTCATCTCACCTTGCTCCTGCCGA
GAAAGTATCCATCATGGCTGATGCAATGCGGCGGCTGCATACGCTTGATCCGGCTACCTGCCCATTCGAC
CACCAAGCGAAACATCGCATCGAGCGAGCACGTACTCGGATGGAAGCCGGTCTTGTCGATCAGGATGATC
TGGACGAAGAGCATCAGGGGCTCGCGCCAGCCGAACTGTTCGCCAGGCTCAAGGCGCGCATGCCCGACGG
CGAGGATCTCGTCGTGACCCATGGCGATGCCTGCTTGCCGAATATCATGGTGGAAAATGGCCGCTTTTCT
GGATTCATCGACTGTGGCCGGCTGGGTGTGGCGGACCGCTATCAGGACATAGCGTTGGCTACCCGTGATA
TTGCTGAAGAGCTTGGCGGCGAATGGGCTGACCGCTTCCTCGTGCTTTACGGTATCGCCGCTCCCGATTC
GCAGCGCATCGCCTTCTATCGCCTTCTTGACGAGTTCTTCTGAGCGGGACTCTGGGGTTCGAAATGACCG
ACCAAGCGACGCCCAACCTGCCATCACGAGATTTCGATTCCACCGCCGCCTTCTATGAAAGGTTGGGCTT
CGGAATCGTTTTCCGGGACGCCGGCTGGATGATCCTCCAGCGCGGGGATCTCATGCTGGAGTTCTTCGCC
CACCCCAACTTGTTTATTGCAGCTTATAATGGTTACAAATAAAGCAATAGCATCACAAATTTCACAAATA
AAGCATTTTTTTCACTGCATTCTAGTTGTGGTTTGTCCAAACTCATCAATGTATCTTATCATGTCTGTAT
ACCGTCGACCTCTAGCTAGAGCTTGGCGTAATCATGGTCATAGCTGTTTCCTGTGTGAAATTGTTATCCG
CTCACAATTCCACACAACATACGAGCCGGAAGCATAAAGTGTAAAGCCTGGGGTGCCTAATGAGTGAGCT
AACTCACATTAATTGCGTTGCGCTCACTGCCCGCTTTCCAGTCGGGAAACCTGTCGTGCCAGCTGCATTA
ATGAATCGGCCAACGCGCGGGGAGAGGCGGTTTGCGTATTGGGCGCTCTTCCGCTTCCTCGCTCACTGAC
TCGCTGCGCTCGGTCGTTCGGCTGCGGCGAGCGGTATCAGCTCACTCAAAGGCGGTAATACGGTTATCCA
CAGAATCAGGGGATAACGCAGGAAAGAACATGTGAGCAAAAGGCCAGCAAAAGGCCAGGAACCGTAAAAA
GGCCGCGTTGCTGGCGTTTTTCCATAGGCTCCGCCCCCCTGACGAGCATCACAAAAATCGACGCTCAAGT
CAGAGGTGGCGAAACCCGACAGGACTATAAAGATACCAGGCGTTTCCCCCTGGAAGCTCCCTCGTGCGCT
CTCCTGTTCCGACCCTGCCGCTTACCGGATACCTGTCCGCCTTTCTCCCTTCGGGAAGCGTGGCGCTTTC
TCATAGCTCACGCTGTAGGTATCTCAGTTCGGTGTAGGTCGTTCGCTCCAAGCTGGGCTGTGTGCACGAA
CCCCCCGTTCAGCCCGACCGCTGCGCCTTATCCGGTAACTATCGTCTTGAGTCCAACCCGGTAAGACACG
ACTTATCGCCACTGGCAGCAGCCACTGGTAACAGGATTAGCAGAGCGAGGTATGTAGGCGGTGCTACAGA
GTTCTTGAAGTGGTGGCCTAACTACGGCTACACTAGAAGAACAGTATTTGGTATCTGCGCTCTGCTGAAG
CCAGTTACCTTCGGAAAAAGAGTTGGTAGCTCTTGATCCGGCAAACAAACCACCGCTGGTAGCGGTGGTT
TTTTTGTTTGCAAGCAGCAGATTACGCGCAGAAAAAAAGGATCTCAAGAAGATCCTTTGATCTTTTCTAC
GGGGTCTGACGCTCAGTGGAACGAAAACTCACGTTAAGGGATTTTGGTCATGAGATTATCAAAAAGGATC
TTCACCTAGATCCTTTTAAATTAAAAATGAAGTTTTAAATCAATCTAAAGTATATATGAGTAAACTTGGT
CTGACAGTTACCAATGCTTAATCAGTGAGGCACCTATCTCAGCGATCTGTCTATTTCGTTCATCCATAGT
TGCCTGACTCCCCGTCGTGTAGATAACTACGATACGGGAGGGCTTACCATCTGGCCCCAGTGCTGCAATG
ATACCGCGAGACCCACGCTCACCGGCTCCAGATTTATCAGCAATAAACCAGCCAGCCGGAAGGGCCGAGC
GCAGAAGTGGTCCTGCAACTTTATCCGCCTCCATCCAGTCTATTAATTGTTGCCGGGAAGCTAGAGTAAG
TAGTTCGCCAGTTAATAGTTTGCGCAACGTTGTTGCCATTGCTACAGGCATCGTGGTGTCACGCTCGTCG
TTTGGTATGGCTTCATTCAGCTCCGGTTCCCAACGATCAAGGCGAGTTACATGATCCCCCATGTTGTGCA
AAAAAGCGGTTAGCTCCTTCGGTCCTCCGATCGTTGTCAGAAGTAAGTTGGCCGCAGTGTTATCACTCAT
GGTTATGGCAGCACTGCATAATTCTCTTACTGTCATGCCATCCGTAAGATGCTTTTCTGTGACTGGTGAG
TACTCAACCAAGTCATTCTGAGAATAGTGTATGCGGCGACCGAGTTGCTCTTGCCCGGCGTCAATACGGG
ATAATACCGCGCCACATAGCAGAACTTTAAAAGTGCTCATCATTGGAAAACGTTCTTCGGGGCGAAAACT
CTCAAGGATCTTACCGCTGTTGAGATCCAGTTCGATGTAACCCACTCGTGCACCCAACTGATCTTCAGCA
TCTTTTACTTTCACCAGCGTTTCTGGGTGAGCAAAAACAGGAAGGCAAAATGCCGCAAAAAAGGGAATAA
GGGCGACACGGAAATGTTGAATACTCATACTCTTCCTTTTTCAATATTATTGAAGCATTTATCAGGGTTA
TTGTCTCATGAGCGGATACATATTTGAATGTATTTAGAAAAATAAACAAATAGGGGTTCCGCGCACATTT
CCCCGAAAAGTGCCACCTGACGTC
Features (pLannotate 1.2.2; 20 found; start..end, strand, type, name):
     28..80      -  misc_feature   bom (fragment): basis of mobility region from pBR322
    235..614     +  enhancer       CMV enhancer: human cytomegalovirus immediate early enhancer
    615..818     +  promoter       CMV promoter: human cytomegalovirus (CMV) immediate early promoter
    814..847     +  LTR            5' LTR (truncated) (fragment): truncated 5' long terminal repeat (LTR) from HIV-1
    863..881     +  promoter       T7 promoter: promoter for bacteriophage T7 RNA polymerase
    935..3031    +  CDS            DNM1L (fragment): DNM1L_HUMAN - Also known as DLP1, DRP1. Experimental evidence at protein level: Swiss-Prot protein existence level 1. [Isoform 4]: Inhibits peroxisomal division when overexpressed. From Homo sapiens (Human).
   3078..3302    +  polyA_signal   bGH poly(A) signal: bovine growth hormone polyadenylation signal
   3306..3327    +  promoter       SV40 promoter (fragment): SV40 enhancer and early promoter
   3348..3776    +  rep_origin     f1 ori (sequence partly withheld): f1 bacteriophage origin of replication; arrow indicates direction of (+) strand synthesis
   3790..4119    +  promoter       SV40 promoter: SV40 enhancer and early promoter
   4186..4977    +  CDS            neo: KKA2_KLEPN - Also known as kan, nptII. Experimental evidence at protein level: Swiss-Prot protein existence level 1. Resistance to kanamycin, neomycin, paromomycin, ribostamycin, butirosin and gentamicin B. From Klebsiella pneumoniae.
   5001..5159    +  CDS            ble (fragment): BLE_KLEPN - Experimental evidence at protein level: Swiss-Prot protein existence level 1. Binding protein with a strong affinity to the bleomycin family of antibiotics. Binds to CL990; an antimitotic-antibiotic compound. From Klebsiella pneumoniae.
   5154..5275    +  polyA_signal   SV40 poly(A) signal: SV40 polyadenylation signal
   5348..5364    -  protein_bind   lac operator: The lac repressor binds to the lac operator to inhibit transcription in E. coli. This inhibition can be relieved by adding lactose or isopropyl-β-D-thiogalactopyranoside (IPTG). lac repressor encoded by lacI
   5372..5402    -  promoter       lac promoter: promoter for the E. coli lac operon
   5417..5438    -  protein_bind   CAP binding site: CAP binding activates transcription in the presence of cAMP. E. coli catabolite activator protein
   5451..5543    -  CDS            lacI (fragment): lac repressor; lacI; The lac repressor binds to the lac operator to inhibit transcription in E. coli. This inhibition can be relieved by adding lactose or isopropyl-β-D-thiogalactopyranoside (IPTG).
   5726..6314    -  rep_origin     ori: high-copy-number ColE1/pMB1/pBR322/pUC origin of replication
   6485..7345    -  CDS            AmpR: β-lactamase; bla; confers resistance to ampicillin, carbenicillin, and related antibiotics
   7346..7450    -  promoter       AmpR promoter: bla
