[The description below was written by a language model from this plasmid's Addgene catalogue record and pLannotate feature annotations shown in this document.]
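Description:
pcDNA3.1(+) Drp1 is a mammalian expression plasmid built on the Invitrogen pcDNA3.1(+) backbone and carrying the mouse Drp1 coding sequence (gene Dnm1l, also called Dlp1), which encodes the dynamin-related GTPase involved in mitochondrial and peroxisomal division. The plasmid is about 7.5 kb. It is maintained at high copy in E. coli through a ColE1/pUC-type origin and selected with ampicillin via the β-lactamase gene and its own promoter. An f1 origin is also present, which allows single-stranded DNA production.

The insert, an open reading frame of roughly 2.1 kb, lies downstream of the human cytomegalovirus immediate-early enhancer and promoter and upstream of the bovine growth hormone polyadenylation signal, giving strong constitutive expression in transfected mammalian cells. A T7 promoter between the CMV promoter and the insert permits in vitro transcription. No epitope tag or fluorescent reporter is annotated, so the protein appears to be expressed untagged. The automated annotation labels the coding sequence as a match to human DNM1L, which reflects the closest reference protein in the annotation database; the catalogue entry gives the species as mouse. A separate SV40 early promoter drives the neomycin phosphotransferase gene, terminated by an SV40 polyadenylation signal, so that stable transfectants can be selected with G418. The short HIV-1 LTR, ble, lacI and lac promoter/operator hits are small fragments of backbone sequence, not functional modules.

The depositor and repository sequence records differ by only three nucleotides in length and yield the same feature map. The record does not state a specific application, but the design suits transient or stable overexpression of Drp1 in mammalian cells.
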