Addgene plasmid #34706: pcDNA3.1(+) Drp1
Depositing lab: David Chan. Depositing organization: California Institute of Technology.
Backbone
  Vector backbone: pcDNA3.1(+)
  Backbone manufacturer: Invitrogen
  Backbone size w/o insert (bp): 5400
  Vector type: Mammalian Expression
  Selectable markers: Neomycin (select with G418)
Growth in bacteria
  Bacterial resistance: Ampicillin, 100 μg/mL
  Growth temperature: 37°C
  Growth strain: DH5alpha
  Copy number: High Copy
Gene/Insert
  Gene/Insert name: Drp1
  Species: M. musculus (mouse)
  Entrez Gene: Dnm1l (a.k.a. 6330417M19Rik, Dlp1, Dnmlp1, Drp1, python)
  Promoter: CMV
  Cloning method: Restriction Enzyme; 5′ cloning site None (not destroyed); 3′ cloning site None (not destroyed)
  Sequencing primers: 5′ CMV-Fwd; 3′ BGH-Rev
Terms and licenses: Academic/Nonprofit Terms; Industry Terms: Not Available to Industry
How to cite: pcDNA3.1(+) Drp1 was a gift from David Chan (Addgene plasmid # 34706 ; http://n2t.net/addgene:34706 ; RRID:Addgene_34706)
