>Addgene plasmid #34706 | pcDNA3.1(+) Drp1 | addgene partial sequence | sequence record 43116 | CMV-F 5'-CGCAAATGGGCGGTAGGCGTG-3'
CAGAGCTCTCTGGCTAACTAGAGAACCCACTGCTTACTGGCTTATCGAAATTAATACGACTCACTATAGG
GAGACCCAAGCTGGCTAGCGTTTAAACTTAAGCTTGGTACCGAGCTCGGATCCATGGAGGCGCTGATCCC
GGTCATCAATAAGCTGCAGGACGTCTTCAACACAGTGGGTGCGGACATCATCCAGCTGCCTCAGATCGTC
GTAGTGGGAACGCAGAGCAGTGGGAAGAGCTCAGTGCTGGAAAGCCTAGTGGGCAGGGACCTTCTTCCCA
GAGGAACTGGTGTGGTCACCCGGAGACCTCTCATTCTGCAGCTAGTCCACGTTTCACCAGAAGATAAAAG
AAAAACAACAGGAGAAGAAAATGGAGTTGAAGCAGAAGAATGGGGTAAATTTCTTCACACCAAAAACAAG
CTTTACACAGATTTTGATGAAATTCGACAAGAAATTGAAAATGAAACTGAAAGAATTTCAGGAAATAATA
AGGGGGTAAGCCCTGAGCCAATCCATCTCAAGGTTTTCTCGCCCAACGTTGTCAACCTGACACTTGTGGA
TTTACCGGGAATGACCAAAGTACCTGTAGGCGATCAGCCCAAGGACATCGAGCTTCAGATCAGAGAACTT
ATTCTTCGGTTCATCAGTAATCCCAATTCCATTATCCTCGCCGTCACTGCTGCAAATACAGATATGGCAA
CATCAGAAGCACTCAAGATTTCCAGAGAGGTAGATCCAGATGGGCGCAGAACTCTAGCTGTAATCACTAA
ACTTGATCTCATGGATGCGGGTACTGATGCCATGGATGTATTGATGGGAAGGGTTATTCCAGTCAAGCTT
GGAATAATTGGAGTAGTTAACAGAAGCCAACTGGATATTAACAATAAGAAGAGTGTAACTGAT
